>Addgene plasmid #127523 | INCTbiosyn-p35S-GFP(rc)5 | addgene full sequence | sequence record 250834 | Addgene NGS Result
AAAATACCGCATCAGGCGCCATTCGCCATTCAGGCTGCGCAACTGTTGGGAAGGGCGATCGGTGCGGGCC
TCTTCGCTATTACGCCAGCTGGCGAAAGGGGGATGTGCTGCAAGGCGATTAAGTTGGGTAACGCCAGGGT
TTTCCCAGTCACGACGTTGTAAAACGACGGCCAGTGCCAAGCTTGCATGCCTGCAGGTCGACTCTAGAGG
ATCCCCTAATTCATCAAATTATAACTATATAGACCCTAATTTCATATGAGACTTTTCAACAAAGGGTAAT
ATCCGGAAACCTCCTCGGATTCCATTGCCCAGCTATCTGTCACTTTATTGTGAAGATAGTGGAAAAGGAA
GGTGGCTCCTACAAATGCCATCATTGCGATAAAGGAAAGGCCATCGTTGAAGATGCCTCTGCCGACAGTG
GTCCCAAAGATGGACCCCCACCCACGAGGAGCATCGTGGAAAAAGAAGACGTTCCAACCACGTCTTCAAA
GCAAGTGGATTGATGTGATATCTCCACTGACGTAAGGGATGACGCACAATCCCACTATCCTTCGCAAGAC
CCTTCCTCTATATAAGGAAGTTCATTTCATTTGGAGAGGACTAACTGTGCCAAATTATCTTCCAAACTCC
TAATCCAATTGAGCGCCGGATCAGGGAGTGGACGGCCTGGGAGCGCTACACGCTGTGGCTGCGGTCGGTG
CTTACTTGTACAGCTCGTCCATGCCGAGAGTGATCCCGGCGGCGGTCACGAACTCCAGCAGGACCATGTG
ATCGCGCTTCTCGTTGGGGTCTTTGCTCAGGGCGGACTGGGTGCTCAGGTAGTGGTTGTCGGGCAGCAGC
ACGGGGCCGTCGCCGATGGGGGTGTTCTGCTGGTAGTGGTCGGCGAGCTGCACGCTGCCGTCCTCGATGT
TGTGGCGGATCTTGAAGTTCACCTTGATGCCGTTCTTCTGCTTGTCGGCCATGATATAGACGTTGTGGCT
GTTGTAGTTGTACTCCAGCTTGTGCCCCAGGATGTTGCCGTCCTCCTTGAAGTCGATGCCCTTCAGCTCG
ATGCGGTTCACCAGGGTGTCGCCCTCGAACTTCACCTCGGCGCGGGTCTTGTAGTTGCCGTCGTCCTTGA
AGAAGATGGTGCGCTCCTGGACGTAGCCTTCGGGCATGGCGGACTTGAAGAAGTCGTGCTGCTTCATGTG
GTCGGGGTAGCGGCTGAAGCACTGCACGCCGTAGGTGAAGGTGGTCACGAGGGTGGGCCAGGGCACGGGC
AGCTTGCCGGTGGTGCAGATGAACTTCAGGGTCAGCTTGCCGTAGGTGGCATCGCCCTCGCCCTCGCCGG
ACACGCTGAACTTGTGGCCGTTTACGTCGCCGTCCAGCTCGACCAGGATGGGCACCACCCCGGTGAACAG
CTCCTCGCCCTTGCTCACCATCAGATCAGGGTGCGCAAGTTGTCAACGCTCCCAGGAGAGTTATCGACTT
GCGTATTAGGGGAATTTCCCCGATCGTTCAAACATTTGGCAATAAAGTTTCTTAAGATTGAATCCTGTTG
CCGGTCTTGCGATGATTATCATATAATTTCTGTTGAATTACGTTAAGCATGTAATATTTAACATGTAATG
CATGACGTTATTTATGAGATGGGTTTTTATGATTAGAGTCCCGCAATTATACATTTAATACGCGATAGAA
AACAAAATATCGCGCGCAAACTTGGATAAATTATCGCGCGCGGTGTCATCTATGAGGACTAGATCGGGGT
ACCGAGCTCGAATTCGTAATCATGTCATAGCTGTTTCCTGTGTGAAATTGTTATCCGCTCACAATTCCAC
ACAACATACGAGCCGGAAGCATAAAGTGTAAAGCCTGGGGTGCCTAATGAGTGAGCTAACTCACATTAAT
TGCGTTGCGCTCACTGCCCGCTTTCCAGTCGGGAAACCTGTCGTGCCAGCTGCATTAATGAATCGGCCAA
CGCGCGGGGAGAGGCGGTTTGCGTATTGGGCGCTCTTCCGCTTCCTCGCTCACTGACTCGCTGCGCTCGG
TCGTTCGGCTGCGGCGAGCGGTATCAGCTCACTCAAAGGCGGTAATACGGTTATCCACAGAATCAGGGGA
TAACGCAGGAAAGAACATGTGAGCAAAAGGCCAGCAAAAGGCCAGGAACCGTAAAAAGGCCGCGTTGCTG
GCGTTTTTCCATAGGCTCCGCCCCCCTGACGAGCATCACAAAAATCGACGCTCAAGTCAGAGGTGGCGAA
ACCCGACAGGACTATAAAGATACCAGGCGTTTCCCCCTGGAAGCTCCCTCGTGCGCTCTCCTGTTCCGAC
CCTGCCGCTTACCGGATACCTGTCCGCCTTTCTCCCTTCGGGAAGCGTGGCGCTTTCTCATAGCTCACGC
TGTAGGTATCTCAGTTCGGTGTAGGTCGTTCGCTCCAAGCTGGGCTGTGTGCACGAACCCCCCGTTCAGC
CCGACCGCTGCGCCTTATCCGGTAACTATCGTCTTGAGTCCAACCCGGTAAGACACGACTTATCGCCACT
GGCAGCAGCCACTGGTAACAGGATTAGCAGAGCGAGGTATGTAGGCGGTGCTACAGAGTTCTTGAAGTGG
TGGCCTAACTACGGCTACACTAGAAGAACAGTATTTGGTATCTGCGCTCTGCTGAAGCCAGTTACCTTCG
GAAAAAGAGTTGGTAGCTCTTGATCCGGCAAACAAACCACCGCTGGTAGCGGTGGTTTTTTTGTTTGCAA
GCAGCAGATTACGCGCAGAAAAAAAGGATCTCAAGAAGATCCTTTGATCTTTTCTACGGGGTCTGACGCT
CAGTGGAACGAAAACTCACGTTAAGGGATTTTGGTCATGAGATTATCAAAAAGGATCTTCACCTAGATCC
TTTTAAATTAAAAATGAAGTTTTAAATCAATCTAAAGTATATATGAGTAAACTTGGTCTGACAGTTACCA
ATGCTTAATCAGTGAGGCACCTATCTCAGCGATCTGTCTATTTCGTTCATCCATAGTTGCCTGACTCCCC
GTCGTGTAGATAACTACGATACGGGAGGGCTTACCATCTGGCCCCAGTGCTGCAATGATACCGCGAGACC
CACGCTCACCGGCTCCAGATTTATCAGCAATAAACCAGCCAGCCGGAAGGGCCGAGCGCAGAAGTGGTCC
TGCAACTTTATCCGCCTCCATCCAGTCTATTAATTGTTGCCGGGAAGCTAGAGTAAGTAGTTCGCCAGTT
AATAGTTTGCGCAACGTTGTTGCCATTGCTACAGGCATCGTGGTGTCACGCTCGTCGTTTGGTATGGCTT
CATTCAGCTCCGGTTCCCAACGATCAAGGCGAGTTACATGATCCCCCATGTTGTGCAAAAAAGCGGTTAG
CTCCTTCGGTCCTCCGATCGTTGTCAGAAGTAAGTTGGCCGCAGTGTTATCACTCATGGTTATGGCAGCA
CTGCATAATTCTCTTACTGTCATGCCATCCGTAAGATGCTTTTCTGTGACTGGTGAGTACTCAACCAAGT
CATTCTGAGAATAGTGTATGCGGCGACCGAGTTGCTCTTGCCCGGCGTCAATACGGGATAATACCGCGCC
ACATAGCAGAACTTTAAAAGTGCTCATCATTGGAAAACGTTCTTCGGGGCGAAAACTCTCAAGGATCTTA
CCGCTGTTGAGATCCAGTTCGATGTAACCCACTCGTGCACCCAACTGATCTTCAGCATCTTTTACTTTCA
CCAGCGTTTCTGGGTGAGCAAAAACAGGAAGGCAAAATGCCGCAAAAAAGGGAATAAGGGCGACACGGAA
ATGTTGAATACTCATACTCTTCCTTTTTCAATATTATTGAAGCATTTATCAGGGTTATTGTCTCATGAGC
GGATACATATTTGAATGTATTTAGAAAAATAAACAAATAGGGGTTCCGCGCACATTTCCCCGAAAAGTGC
CACCTGACGTCTAAGAAACCATTATTATCATGACATTAACCTATAAAAATAGGCGTATCACGAGGCCCTT
TCGTCTCGCGCGTTTCGGTGATGACGGTGAAAACCTCTGACACATGCAGCTCCCGGAGACGGTCACAGCT
TGTCTGTAAGCGGATGCCGGGAGCAGACAAGCCCGTCAGGGCGCGTCAGCGGGTGTTGGCGGGTGTCGGG
GCTGGCTTAACTATGCGGCATCAGAGCAGATTGTACTGAGAGTGCACCATATGCGGTGTGAAATACCGCA
CAGATGCGTAAGGAG
Features (pLannotate 1.2.2; 16 found; start..end, strand, type, name):
     22..176     -  CDS            lacZα (fragment): LacZα fragment of β-galactosidase; lacZ fragment
    179..216     -  misc_feature   MCS (fragment): pUC18/19 multiple cloning site
    257..601     +  promoter       CaMV 35S promoter: strong constitutive promoter from cauliflower mosaic virus
    554..600     +  promoter       minimal CaMV 35S promoter: minimal 35S promoter from cauliflower mosaic virus
    702..1421    -  CDS            EGFP: the original enhanced GFP (Yang et al., 1996) mammalian codon-optimized
   1492..1734    +  terminator     NOS terminator: nopaline synthase terminator and poly(A) signal
   1747..1765    -  misc_feature   MCS (fragment): pUC18/19 multiple cloning site
   1798..1814    -  protein_bind   lac operator: The lac repressor binds to the lac operator to inhibit transcription in E. coli. This inhibition can be relieved by adding lactose or isopropyl-β-D-thiogalactopyranoside (IPTG). lac repressor encoded by lacI
   1822..1852    -  promoter       lac promoter: promoter for the E. coli lac operon
   1867..1888    -  protein_bind   CAP binding site: CAP binding activates transcription in the presence of cAMP. E. coli catabolite activator protein
   1901..1993    -  CDS            lacI (fragment): lac repressor; lacI; The lac repressor binds to the lac operator to inhibit transcription in E. coli. This inhibition can be relieved by adding lactose or isopropyl-β-D-thiogalactopyranoside (IPTG).
   2176..2764    -  rep_origin     ori: high-copy-number ColE1/pMB1/pBR322/pUC origin of replication
   2935..3795    -  CDS            AmpR: β-lactamase; bla; confers resistance to ampicillin, carbenicillin, and related antibiotics
   3796..3900    -  promoter       AmpR promoter: bla
   3995..4030    +  CDS            rop (fragment): Rop protein, which maintains plasmids at low copy number; rop
   4132..16      +  misc_feature   bom (fragment) (across the origin): basis of mobility region from pBR322
