[The description below was written by a language model from this plasmid's Addgene catalogue record and pLannotate feature annotations shown in this document.]
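Description:
INCTbiosyn-p35S-GFP(rc)5 is a plant expression "switch" reporter built on the pUC18 backbone, a roughly 4.2 kb plasmid propagated at high copy in E. coli through the ColE1/pUC origin and selected with ampicillin via the β-lactamase gene. Remnants of the pUC lacZα region, lac promoter/operator and multiple cloning site flank the insert, which sits in the split polylinker. According to the depositor, the whole cassette of about 1.5 kb (promoter, coding sequence and terminator) was synthesized and cloned into the backbone as a unit.

The payload is a genetic switch that responds to a serine integrase. A CaMV 35S promoter, a strong constitutive plant promoter, lies in the forward orientation and is followed by an EGFP coding sequence placed as its reverse complement, with a NOS terminator and polyadenylation signal downstream. The feature table confirms this arrangement: promoter and terminator are on the plus strand and EGFP is on the minus strand. The record states that the inverted EGFP is flanked by attB and attP attachment sites for integrase 5. These sites are not annotated in the automated feature table, though they presumably occupy the unannotated gaps on either side of EGFP. In the starting state the promoter reads into the antisense strand, so no functional GFP is made. When the cognate integrase is supplied, recombination between attB and attP inverts the intervening segment, placing EGFP in the sense orientation between the promoter and terminator and switching fluorescence on. Serine integrase recombination converts the sites to attL/attR, so the flip is essentially unidirectional.

The plasmid serves as the fluorescent readout for integrase 5 activity in plant cells, and the record lists Arabidopsis thaliana as the associated species. It comes from a study of integrase-controlled genetic switches in eukaryotic cells.
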