Addgene plasmid #127523: INCTbiosyn-p35S-GFP(rc)5
Purpose: Plasmid has a CaMV 35S promoter in a forward sequence orientation and an inverted EGFP coding sequence (reverse complement) flanked by attB and attP integrase 5 attachment sites.
Depositing lab: Martin Bonamino. Depositing organization: Instituto Nacional de Cancer (INCA). Publication: Genetic switches designed for eukaryotic cells and controlled by serine integrases. Gomide MS, Sales TT, Barros LRC, Limia CG, de Oliveira MA, Florentino LH, Barros LMG, Robledo ML, Jose GPC, Almeida MSM, Lima RN, Rehen SK, Lacorte C, Melo EO, Murad AM, Bonamino MH, Coelho CM, Rech E. Commun Biol. 2020 May 22;3(1):255. doi: 10.1038/s42003-020-0971-8. PubMed 32444777.
Backbone
  Vector backbone: pUC18
  Vector type: Plant Expression
Growth in bacteria
  Bacterial resistance: Ampicillin, 100 μg/mL
  Growth temperature: 37°C
  Growth strain: DH5alpha
  Copy number: High Copy
Gene/Insert
  Gene/Insert name: EGFP reverse complement coding sequence flanked by attB/attP Integrase 5 attachment sites. (alt name: Switch vector INT 5)
  Species: A. thaliana (mustard weed)
  Insert size (bp): 1530
  Cloning method: Unknown
Terms and licenses: Academic/Nonprofit Terms; Industry Terms: Not Available to Industry
Depositor comments: The whole insert (promoter, CDS and terminator) was synthesized and cloned into backbone plasmid. The CaMV 35S promoter sequence is derived from iGEM registry (BBa_K1547006); the EGFP coding sequence from Chiu, W. et al. Curr. Biol. 6, 325-330 (1996); the attB/P integrase 5 attachment sites sequences from Yang, L. et al. Nat. Methods 11, 1261-1266 (2014); and the NOS terminator sequence from pBI426 plasmid of Datla, R.S., et al. Gene 101, 239-246 (1991).
How to cite: INCTbiosyn-p35S-GFP(rc)5 was a gift from Martin Bonamino (Addgene plasmid # 127523 ; http://n2t.net/addgene:127523 ; RRID:Addgene_127523)
